>Addgene plasmid #189911 | p667-UBC-SCYL1-V5-miniTurbo_IDG-K | addgene full sequence | sequence record 374157 | Addgene NGS Result
AGGTGGCACTTTTCGGGGAAATGTGCGCGGAACCCCTATTTGTTTATTTTTCTAAATACATTCAAATATG
TATCCGCTCATGAGACAATAACCCTGATAAATGCTTCAATAATATTGAAAAAGGAAGAGTATGAGTATTC
AACATTTCCGTGTCGCCCTTATTCCCTTTTTTGCGGCATTTTGCCTTCCTGTTTTTGCTCACCCAGAAAC
GCTGGTGAAAGTAAAAGATGCTGAAGATCAGTTGGGTGCACGAGTGGGTTACATCGAACTGGATCTCAAC
AGCGGTAAGATCCTTGAGAGTTTTCGCCCCGAAGAACGTTTTCCAATGATGAGCACTTTTAAAGTTCTGC
TATGTGGCGCGGTATTATCCCGTATTGACGCCGGGCAAGAGCAACTCGGTCGCCGCATACACTATTCTCA
GAATGACTTGGTTGAGTACTCACCAGTCACAGAAAAGCATCTTACGGATGGCATGACAGTAAGAGAATTA
TGCAGTGCTGCCATAACCATGAGTGATAACACTGCGGCCAACTTACTTCTGACAACGATCGGAGGACCGA
AGGAGCTAACCGCTTTTTTGCACAACATGGGGGATCATGTAACTCGCCTTGATCGTTGGGAACCGGAGCT
GAATGAAGCCATACCAAACGACGAGCGTGACACCACGATGCCTGTAGCAATGGCAACAACGTTGCGCAAA
CTATTAACTGGCGAACTACTTACTCTAGCTTCCCGGCAACAATTAATAGACTGGATGGAGGCGGATAAAG
TTGCAGGACCACTTCTGCGCTCGGCCCTTCCGGCTGGCTGGTTTATTGCTGATAAATCTGGAGCCGGTGA
GCGTGGGTCTCGCGGTATCATTGCAGCACTGGGGCCAGATGGTAAGCCCTCCCGTATCGTAGTTATCTAC
ACGACGGGGAGTCAGGCAACTATGGATGAACGAAATAGACAGATCGCTGAGATAGGTGCCTCACTGATTA
AGCATTGGTAACTGTCAGACCAAGTTTACTCATATATACTTTAGATTGATTTAAAACTTCATTTTTAATT
TAAAAGGATCTAGGTGAAGATCCTTTTTGATAATCTCATGACCAAAATCCCTTAACGTGAGTTTTCGTTC
CACTGAGCGTCAGACCCCGTAGAAAAGATCAAAGGATCTTCTTGAGATCCTTTTTTTCTGCGCGTAATCT
GCTGCTTGCAAACAAAAAAACCACCGCTACCAGCGGTGGTTTGTTTGCCGGATCAAGAGCTACCAACTCT
TTTTCCGAAGGTAACTGGCTTCAGCAGAGCGCAGATACCAAATACTGTTCTTCTAGTGTAGCCGTAGTTA
GGCCACCACTTCAAGAACTCTGTAGCACCGCCTACATACCTCGCTCTGCTAATCCTGTTACCAGTGGCTG
CTGCCAGTGGCGATAAGTCGTGTCTTACCGGGTTGGACTCAAGACGATAGTTACCGGATAAGGCGCAGCG
GTCGGGCTGAACGGGGGGTTCGTGCACACAGCCCAGCTTGGAGCGAACGACCTACACCGAACTGAGATAC
CTACAGCGTGAGCTATGAGAAAGCGCCACGCTTCCCGAAGGGAGAAAGGTGGACAGGTATCCGGTAAGCG
GCAGGGTCGGAACAGGAGAGCGCACGAGGGAGCTTCCAGGGGGAAACGCCTGGTATCTTTATAGTCCTGT
CGGGTTTCGCCACCTCTGACTTGAGCGTCGATTTTTGTGATGCTCGTCAGGGGGGCGGAGCCTATGGAAA
AACGCCAGCAACGCGGCCTTTTTACGGTTCCTGGCCTTTTGCTGGCCTTTTGCTCACATGTTCTTTCCTG
CGTTATCCCCTGATTCTGTGGATAACCGTATTACCGCCTTTGAGTGAGCTGATACCGCTCGCCGCAGCCG
AACGACCGAGCGCAGCGAGTCAGTGAGCGAGGAAGCGGAAGAGCGCCCAATACGCAAACCGCCTCTCCCC
GCGCGTTGGCCGATTCATTAATGCAGCTGGCACGACAGGTTTCCCGACTGGAAAGCGGGCAGTGAGCGCA
ACGCAATTAATGTGAGTTAGCTCACTCATTAGGCACCCCAGGCTTTACACTTTATGCTTCCGGCTCGTAT
GTTGTGTGGAATTGTGAGCGGATAACAATTTCACACAGGAAACAGCTATGACCATGATTACGCCAAGCGC
GCAATTAACCCTCACTAAAGGGAACAAAAGCTGGAGCTGCAAGCTTAATGTAGTCTTATGCAATACTCTT
GTAGTCTTGCAACATGGTAACGATGAGTTAGCAACATGCCTTACAAGGAGAGAAAAAGCACCGTGCATGC
CGATTGGTGGAAGTAAGGTGGTACGATCGTGCCTTATTAGGAAGGCAACAGACGGGTCTGACATGGATTG
GACGAACCACTGAATTGCCGCATTGCAGAGATATTGTATTTAAGTGCCTAGCTCGATACATAAACGGGTC
TCTCTGGTTAGACCAGATCTGAGCCTGGGAGCTCTCTGGCTAACTAGGGAACCCACTGCTTAAGCCTCAA
TAAAGCTTGCCTTGAGTGCTTCAAGTAGTGTGTGCCCGTCTGTTGTGTGACTCTGGTAACTAGAGATCCC
TCAGACCCTTTTAGTCAGTGTGGAAAATCTCTAGCAGTGGCGCCCGAACAGGGACTTGAAAGCGAAAGGG
AAACCAGAGGAGCTCTCTCGACGCAGGACTCGGCTTGCTGAAGCGCGCACGGCAAGAGGCGAGGGGCGGC
GACTGGTGAGTACGCCAAAAATTTTGACTAGCGGAGGCTAGAAGGAGAGAGATGGGTGCGAGAGCGTCAG
TATTAAGCGGGGGAGAATTAGATCGCGATGGGAAAAAATTCGGTTAAGGCCAGGGGGAAAGAAAAAATAT
AAATTAAAACATATAGTATGGGCAAGCAGGGAGCTAGAACGATTCGCAGTTAATCCTGGCCTGTTAGAAA
CATCAGAAGGCTGTAGACAAATACTGGGACAGCTACAACCATCCCTTCAGACAGGATCAGAAGAACTTAG
ATCATTATATAATACAGTAGCAACCCTCTATTGTGTGCATCAAAGGATAGAGATAAAAGACACCAAGGAA
GCTTTAGACAAGATAGAGGAAGAGCAAAACAAAAGTAAGACCACCGCACAGCAAGCGGCCGCTGATCTTC
AGACCTGGAGGAGGAGATATGAGGGACAATTGGAGAAGTGAATTATATAAATATAAAGTAGTAAAAATTG
AACCATTAGGAGTAGCACCCACCAAGGCAAAGAGAAGAGTGGTGCAGAGAGAAAAAAGAGCAGTGGGAAT
AGGAGCTTTGTTCCTTGGGTTCTTGGGAGCAGCAGGAAGCACTATGGGCGCAGCGTCAATGACGCTGACG
GTACAGGCCAGACAATTATTGTCTGGTATAGTGCAGCAGCAGAACAATTTGCTGAGGGCTATTGAGGCGC
AACAGCATCTGTTGCAACTCACAGTCTGGGGCATCAAGCAGCTCCAGGCAAGAATCCTGGCTGTGGAAAG
ATACCTAAAGGATCAACAGCTCCTGGGGATTTGGGGTTGCTCTGGAAAACTCATTTGCACCACTGCTGTG
CCTTGGAATGCTAGTTGGAGTAATAAATCTCTGGAACAGATTTGGAATCACACGACCTGGATGGAGTGGG
ACAGAGAAATTAACAATTACACAAGCTTAATACACTCCTTAATTGAAGAATCGCAAAACCAGCAAGAAAA
GAATGAACAAGAATTATTGGAATTAGATAAATGGGCAAGTTTGTGGAATTGGTTTAACATAACAAATTGG
CTGTGGTATATAAAATTATTCATAATGATAGTAGGAGGCTTGGTAGGTTTAAGAATAGTTTTTGCTGTAC
TTTCTATAGTGAATAGAGTTAGGCAGGGATATTCACCATTATCGTTTCAGACCCACCTCCCAACCCCGAG
GGGACCCGACAGGCCCGAAGGAATAGAAGAAGAAGGTGGAGAGAGAGACAGAGACAGATCCATTCGATTA
GTGAACGGATCTCGACGGTATCGGTTAACTTTTAAAAGAAAAGGGGGGATTGGGGGGTACAGTGCAGGGG
AAAGAATAGTAGACATAATAGCAACAGACATACAAACTAAAGAATTACAAAAACAAATTACAAAATTCAA
AATTTTATCGTCCAGTGTGGTGGAATTCTGCAGATATCAACTTTGTATAGAAAAGTTGGCCTCCGCGCCG
GGTTTTGGCGCCTCCCGCGGGCGCCCCCCTCCTCACGGCGAGCGCTGCCACGTCAGACGAAGGGCGCAGC
GAGCGTCCTGATCCTTCCGCCCGGACGCTCAGGACAGCGGCCCGCTGCTCATAAGACTCGGCCTTAGAAC
CCCAGTATCAGCAGAAGGACATTTTAGGACGGGACTTGGGTGACTCTAGGGCACTGGTTTTCTTTCCAGA
GAGCGGAACAGGCGAGGAAAAGTAGTCCCTTCTCGGCGATTCTGCGGAGGGATCTCCGTGGGGCGGTGAA
CGCCGATGATTATATAAGGACGCGCCGGGTGTGGCACAGCTAGTTCCGTCGCAGCCGGGATTTGGGTCGC
GGTTCTTGTTTGTGGATCGCTGTGATCGTCACTTGGTGAGTAGCGGGCTGCTGGGCTGGCCGGGGCTTTC
GTGGCCGCCGGGCCGCTCGGTGGGACGGAAGCGTGTGGAGAGACCGCCAAGGGCTGTAGTCTGGGTCCGC
GAGCAAGGTTGCCCTGAACTGGGGGTTGGGGGGAGCGCAGCAAAATGGCGGCTGTTCCCGAGTCTTGAAT
GGAAGACGCTTGTGAGGCGGGCTGTGAGGTCGTTGAAACAAGGTGGGGGGCATGGTGGGCGGCAAGAACC
CAAGGTCTTGAGGCCTTCGCTAATGCGGGAAAGCTCTTATTCGGGTGAGATGGGCTGGGGCACCATCTGG
GGACCCTGACGTGAAGTTTGTCACTGACTGGAGAACTCGGTTTGTCGTCTGTTGCGGGGGCGGCAGTTAT
GGCGGTGCCGTTGGGCAGTGCACCCGTACCTTTGGGAGCGCGCGCCCTCGTCGTGTCGTGACGTCACCCG
TTCTGTTGGCTTATAATGCAGGGTGGGGCCACCTGCCGGTAGGTGTGCGGTAGGCTTTTCTCCGTCGCAG
GACGCAGGGTTCGGGCCTAGGGTAGGCTCTCCTGAATCGACAGGCGCCGGACCTCTGGTGAGGGGAGGGA
TAAGTGAGGCGTCAGTTTCTTTGGTCGGTTTTATGTACCTATCTTCTTAAGTAGCTGAAGCTCCGGTTTT
GAACTATGCGCTCGGGGTTGGCGAGTGTGTTTTGTGAAGTTTTTTAGGCACCTTTTGAAATGTAATCATT
TGGGTCAATATGTAATTTTCAGTGTTAGACTAGTAAATTGTCCGCTAAATTCTGGCCGTTTTTGGCTTTT
TTGTTAGACACAAGTTTGTACAAAAAAGCAGGCTTAGCCACCATGTGGTTCTTTGCCAGAGACCCCGTGA
GGGATTTCCCTTTTGAGCTGATCCCAGAGCCCCCTGAGGGCGGCCTGCCAGGACCTTGGGCACTGCACAG
GGGACGGAAGAAGGCCACCGGCTCTCCTGTGAGCATCTTCGTGTACGACGTGAAGCCAGGAGCAGAGGAG
CAGACCCAGGTGGCAAAGGCCGCCTTCAAGCGGTTCAAGACCCTGCGGCACCCTAACATCCTGGCCTACA
TCGATGGCCTGGAGACAGAGAAGTGCCTGCACGTGGTGACCGAGGCCGTGACACCACTGGGCATCTATCT
GAAGGCAAGGGTGGAGGCAGGAGGCCTGAAGGAGCTGGAGATCAGCTGGGGCCTGCACCAGATCGTGAAG
GCCCTGTCCTTCCTGGTGAACGACTGCTCTCTGATCCACAACAACGTGTGCATGGCAGCCGTGTTTGTGG
ACAGGGCAGGAGAGTGGAAGCTGGGAGGCCTGGATTACATGTATTCTGCCCAGGGAAATGGAGGAGGACC
ACCAAGGAAGGGAATCCCAGAGCTGGAGCAGTACGACCCTCCAGAGCTGGCCGATAGCTCCGGCAGAGTG
GTGAGGGAGAAGTGGAGCGCCGATATGTGGAGGCTGGGATGCCTGATCTGGGAGGTGTTCAACGGACCAC
TGCCAAGAGCAGCCGCCCTGAGGAATCCAGGCAAGATCCCCAAGACCCTGGTGCCCCACTATTGCGAGCT
GGTGGGAGCAAACCCTAAGGTGCGCCCTAATCCAGCCCGGTTCCTGCAGAACTGTAGAGCCCCAGGCGGC
TTCATGAGCAACAGGTTTGTGGAGACAAATCTGTTTCTGGAGGAGATCCAGATCAAGGAGCCCGCCGAGA
AGCAGAAGTTCTTTCAGGAGCTGAGCAAGTCCCTGGACGCCTTCCCAGAGGATTTTTGTAGACACAAGGT
GCTGCCCCAGCTGCTGACCGCCTTCGAGTTTGGCAATGCCGGCGCCGTGGTGCTGACACCACTGTTCAAG
GTCGGCAAGTTTCTGTCCGCCGAGGAGTACCAGCAGAAGATCATCCCCGTGGTGGTGAAGATGTTCTCTA
GCACCGACAGAGCCATGAGAATCAGGCTGCTGCAGCAGATGGAGCAGTTTATCCAGTATCTGGACGAGCC
CACCGTGAACACACAGATCTTCCCTCACGTGGTGCACGGCTTTCTGGATACCAATCCTGCCATCAGGGAG
CAGACAGTGAAGAGCATGCTGCTGCTGGCCCCAAAGCTGAACGAGGCCAACCTGAATGTGGAGCTGATGA
AGCACTTCGCAAGGCTGCAGGCAAAGGACGAGCAGGGCCCTATCCGGTGCAATACCACCGTGTGCCTGGG
CAAGATCGGCTCCTACCTGTCTGCCAGCACCAGGCACCGGGTGCTGACATCCGCCTTCTCTAGGGCAACC
AGGGACCCCTTTGCCCCTTCCAGGGTGGCAGGCGTGCTGGGATTTGCAGCCACACACAACCTGTATTCTA
TGAATGATTGCGCCCAGAAGATCCTGCCCGTGCTGTGCGGACTGACCGTGGACCCAGAGAAGAGCGTGCG
CGATCAGGCCTTCAAGGCCATCCGGAGCTTTCTGTCCAAGCTGGAGTCCGTGTCTGAGGACCCCACACAG
CTGGAGGAGGTGGAGAAGGATGTGCACGCCGCCTCCTCTCCTGGCATGGGAGGAGCAGCAGCATCCTGGG
CAGGATGGGCCGTGACCGGCGTGAGCAGCCTGACATCTAAGCTGATCAGAAGCCACCCTACCACAGCCCC
AACCGAGACAAACATCCCTCAGAGGCCAACCCCTGAGGGAGTGCCAGCACCAGCCCCTACCCCAGTGCCC
GCCACACCAACCACATCCGGCCACTGGGAGACACAGGAGGAGGACAAGGATACCGCCGAGGACTCTAGCA
CAGCCGATAGATGGGACGATGAGGACTGGGGAAGCCTGGAGCAGGAGGCAGAGTCCGTGCTGGCCCAGCA
GGACGATTGGTCTACCGGAGGACAGGTGTCTAGGGCAAGCCAGGTGAGCAATTCCGACCACAAGTCCTCT
AAGTCCCCCGAGTCTGATTGGAGCAGCTGGGAGGCAGAGGGAAGCTGGGAGCAGGGCTGGCAGGAGCCTT
CTAGCCAGGAGCCACCTCCAGATGGAACCAGGCTGGCCTCCGAGTATAACTGGGGAGGACCAGAGTCCTC
TGACAAGGGCGATCCCTTCGCCACCCTGAGCGCCAGACCTTCCACACAGCCTAGGCCAGACTCTTGGGGC
GAGGATAATTGGGAGGGACTGGAGACCGACAGCAGGCAGGTGAAGGCAGAGCTGGCAAGAAAGAAGAGGG
AGGAGCGGAGAAGGGAGATGGAGGCAAAGAGGGCAGAGAGGAAGGTGGCAAAGGGACCAATGAAGCTGGG
CGCCAGAAAGCTGGATTCAAACCCAGCTTTCTTGTACAAAGTGGGCGGCAAGCCCATCCCCAACCCCCTG
CTGGGCCTGGACAGCACCGCTAGCATCCCGCTGCTGAACGCTAAACAGATTCTGGGACAGCTGGACGGCG
GGAGCGTGGCAGTCCTGCCTGTGGTCGACTCCACCAATCAGTACCTGCTGGATCGAATCGGCGAGCTGAA
GAGTGGGGATGCTTGCATTGCAGAATATCAGCAGGCAGGGAGAGGAAGCAGAGGGAGGAAATGGTTCTCT
CCTTTTGGAGCTAACCTGTACCTGAGTATGTTTTGGCGCCTGAAGCGGGGACCAGCAGCAATCGGCCTGG
GCCCGGTCATCGGAATTGTCATGGCAGAAGCGCTGCGAAAGCTGGGAGCAGACAAGGTGCGAGTCAAATG
GCCCAATGACCTGTATCTGCAGGATAGAAAGCTGGCAGGCATCCTGGTGGAGCTGGCCGGAATAACAGGC
GATGCTGCACAGATCGTCATTGGCGCCGGGATTAACGTGGCTATGAGGCGCGTGGAGGAAAGCGTGGTCA
ATCAGGGCTGGATCACACTGCAGGAAGCAGGGATTAACCTGGACAGGAATACTCTGGCCGCTATGCTGAT
CCGAGAGCTGCGGGCAGCCCTGGAACTGTTCGAGCAGGAAGGCCTGGCTCCATATCTGTCACGGTGGGAG
AAGCTGGATAACTTCATCAATAGACCCGTGAAGCTGATCATTGGGGACAAAGAGATTTTCGGGATTAGCC
GGGGGATTGATAAACAGGGAGCCCTGCTGCTGGAACAGGACGGAGTTATCAAACCCTGGATGGGCGGAGA
AATCAGTCTGCGGTCTGCCGAAAAGTAAGCCAACTTTATTATACATAGTTGATATCCAGCACAGTGGCGG
CCGCTCGACAATCAACCTCTGGATTACAAAATTTGTGAAAGATTGACTGGTATTCTTAACTATGTTGCTC
CTTTTACGCTATGTGGATACGCTGCTTTAATGCCTTTGTATCATGCTATTGCTTCCCGTATGGCTTTCAT
TTTCTCCTCCTTGTATAAATCCTGGTTGCTGTCTCTTTATGAGGAGTTGTGGCCCGTTGTCAGGCAACGT
GGCGTGGTGTGCACTGTGTTTGCTGACGCAACCCCCACTGGTTGGGGCATTGCCACCACCTGTCAGCTCC
TTTCCGGGACTTTCGCTTTCCCCCTCCCTATTGCCACGGCGGAACTCATCGCCGCCTGCCTTGCCCGCTG
CTGGACAGGGGCTCGGCTGTTGGGCACTGACAATTCCGTGGTGTTGTCGGGGAAGCTGACGTCCTTTCCA
TGGCTGCTCGCCTGTGTTGCCACCTGGATTCTGCGCGGGACGTCCTTCTGCTACGTCCCTTCGGCCCTCA
ATCCAGCGGACCTTCCTTCCCGCGGCCTGCTGCCGGCTCTGCGGCCTCTTCCGCGTCTTCGCCTTCGCCC
TCAGACGAGTCGGATCTCCCTTTGGGCCGCCTCCCCGCCTGGAATTCTACCGGGTAGGGGAGGCGCTTTT
CCCAAGGCAGTCTGGAGCATGCGCTTTAGCAGCCCCGCTGGGCACTTGGCGCTACACAAGTGGCCTCTGG
CCTCGCACACATTCCACATCCACCGGTAGGCGCCAACCGGCTCCGTTCTTTGGTGGCCCCTTCGCGCCAC
CTTCTACTCCTCCCCTAGTCAGGAAGTTCCCCCCCGCCCCGCAGCTCGCGTCGTGCAGGACGTGACAAAT
GGAAGTAGCACGTCTCACTAGTCTCGTGCAGATGGACAGCACCGCTGAGCAATGGAAGCGGGTAGGCCTT
TGGGGCAGCGGCCAATAGCAGCTTTGCTCCTTCGCTTTCTGGGCTCAGAGGCTGGGAAGGGGTGGGTCCG
GGGGCGGGCTCAGGGGCGGGCTCAGGGGCGGGGCGGGCGCCCGAAGGTCCTCCGGAGGCCCGGCATTCTG
CACGCTTCAAAAGCGCACGTCTGCCGCGCTGTTCTCCTCTTCCTCATCTCCGGGCCTTTCGACCTGCAGC
CCAAGCTTACCATGACCGAGTACAAGCCCACGGTGCGCCTCGCCACCCGCGACGACGTCCCCAGGGCCGT
ACGCACCCTCGCCGCCGCGTTCGCCGACTACCCCGCCACGCGCCACACCGTCGATCCGGACCGCCACATC
GAGCGGGTCACCGAGCTGCAAGAACTCTTCCTCACGCGCGTCGGGCTCGACATCGGCAAGGTGTGGGTCG
CGGACGACGGCGCCGCGGTGGCGGTCTGGACCACGCCGGAGAGCGTCGAAGCGGGGGCGGTGTTCGCCGA
GATCGGCCCGCGCATGGCCGAGTTGAGCGGTTCCCGGCTGGCCGCGCAGCAACAGATGGAAGGCCTCCTG
GCGCCGCACCGGCCCAAGGAGCCCGCGTGGTTCCTGGCCACCGTCGGCGTCTCGCCCGACCACCAGGGCA
AGGGTCTGGGCAGCGCCGTCGTGCTCCCCGGAGTGGAGGCGGCCGAGCGCGCCGGGGTGCCCGCCTTCCT
GGAGACCTCCGCGCCCCGCAACCTCCCCTTCTACGAGCGGCTCGGCTTCACCGTCACCGCCGACGTCGAG
GTGCCCGAAGGACCGCGCACCTGGTGCATGACCCGCAAGCCCGGTGCCTGACGCCCGCCCCACGACCCGC
AGCGCCCGACCGAAAGGAGCGCACGACCCCATGCATCTCGAGGGCCCGGTACCTTTAAGACCAATGACTT
ACAAGGCAGCTGTAGATCTTAGCCACTTTTTAAAAGAAAAGGGGGGACTGGAAGGGCTAGCTCACTCCCA
ACGAAGACAAGATCTGCTTTTTGCTTGTACTGGGTCTCTCTGGTTAGACCAGATCTGAGCCTGGGAGCTC
TCTGGCTAACTAGGGAACCCACTGCTTAAGCCTCAATAAAGCTTGCCTTGAGTGCTTCAAGTAGTGTGTG
CCCGTCTGTTGTGTGACTCTGGTAACTAGAGATCCCTCAGACCCTTTTAGTCAGTGTGGAAAATCTCTAG
CAGTAGTAGTTCATGTCATCTTATTATTCAGTATTTATAACTTGCAAAGAAATGAATATCAGAGAGTGAG
AGGAACTTGTTTATTGCAGCTTATAATGGTTACAAATAAAGCAATAGCATCACAAATTTCACAAATAAAG
CATTTTTTTCACTGCATTCTAGTTGTGGTTTGTCCAAACTCATCAATGTATCTTATCATGTCTGGCTCTA
GCTATCCCGCCCCTAACTCCGCCCATCCCGCCCCTAACTCCGCCCAGTTCCGCCCATTCTCCGCCCCATG
GCTGACTAATTTTTTTTATTTATGCAGAGGCCGAGGCCGCCTCGGCCTCTGAGCTATTCCAGAAGTAGTG
AGGAGGCTTTTTTGGAGGCCTAGGGACGTACCCAATTCGCCCTATAGTGAGTCGTATTACGCGCGCTCAC
TGGCCGTCGTTTTACAACGTCGTGACTGGGAAAACCCTGGCGTTACCCAACTTAATCGCCTTGCAGCACA
TCCCCCTTTCGCCAGCTGGCGTAATAGCGAAGAGGCCCGCACCGATCGCCCTTCCCAACAGTTGCGCAGC
CTGAATGGCGAATGGG
[124 nt withheld, positions 11427-11550]
C
[91 nt withheld, positions 11552-11642]
A
[49 nt withheld, positions 11644-11692]
CCTTTGACGTTGGAGTCCACGTTCTTT
[37 nt withheld, positions 11720-11756]
ACCCTATCTCGGTCTATTCTTTTGATTTATAAGGGATTTTGCCGATTTCGGCCTATTGGTTAAAAAATGA
GCTGATTTAACAAAAATTTAACGCGAATTTTAACAAAATATTAACGCTTACAATTT
Features (pLannotate 1.2.2; 31 found; start..end, strand, type, name):
     26..130     +  promoter       AmpR promoter: bla
    131..991     +  CDS            AmpR: β-lactamase; bla; confers resistance to ampicillin, carbenicillin, and related antibiotics
   1162..1750    +  rep_origin     ori: high-copy-number ColE1/pMB1/pBR322/pUC origin of replication
   1933..2025    +  CDS            lacI (fragment): lac repressor; lacI; The lac repressor binds to the lac operator to inhibit transcription in E. coli. This inhibition can be relieved by adding lactose or isopropyl-β-D-thiogalactopyranoside (IPTG).
   2038..2059    +  protein_bind   CAP binding site: CAP binding activates transcription in the presence of cAMP. E. coli catabolite activator protein
   2074..2104    +  promoter       lac promoter: promoter for the E. coli lac operon
   2108..2130    +  protein_bind   lac operator (fragment): The lac repressor binds to the lac operator to inhibit transcription in E. coli. This inhibition can be relieved by adding lactose or isopropyl-β-D-thiogalactopyranoside (IPTG). lac repressor encoded by lacI
   2173..2191    +  promoter       T3 promoter: promoter for bacteriophage T3 RNA polymerase
   2219..2445    +  promoter       RSV promoter: Rous sarcoma virus enhancer/promoter
   2446..2626    +  LTR            5' LTR (truncated): truncated 5' long terminal repeat (LTR) from HIV-1
   2673..2798    +  misc_feature   HIV-1 Ψ: packaging signal of human immunodeficiency virus type 1
   2782..3145    +  CDS            HIV-1 gag (fragment): gag protein from human immunodeficiency virus 1; gag
   3291..3524    +  misc_feature   RRE: The Rev response element (RRE) of HIV-1 allows for Rev-dependent mRNA export from the nucleus to the cytoplasm.
   3901..4001    +  CDS            Rev (fragment): human immunodeficiency virus 1 (HIV-1) Rev protein; rev; enhances nuclear export of unspliced and incompletely spliced viral mRNAs
   4020..4136    +  misc_feature   cPPT/CTS: central polypurine tract and central termination sequence of HIV-1
   4168..4188    +  protein_bind   attB4: mutant version of attB; core recombination site for the Gateway® BP reaction BP Clonase™
   4188..5399    +  promoter       UbC promoter: human ubiquitin C promoter
   5400..5424    +  protein_bind   attB1: mutant version of attB; recombination site for the Gateway® BP reaction BP Clonase™
   5433..7856    +  CDS            SCYL1: SCYL1_HUMAN - Also known as CVAK90, GKLP, NTKL, TAPK, TEIF, TRAP. Experimental evidence at protein level: Swiss-Prot protein existence level 1. Isoform 6 acts as transcriptional activator. It binds to three different types of GC-rich DNA binding sites (box-A, -B and -C) in the beta-polymerase promoter region. It also binds to the TERT promoter region. From Homo sapiens (Human).
   7864..7884    -  protein_bind   attB2: mutant version of attB; core recombination site for the Gateway® BP reaction BP Clonase™
   7935..8705    +  CDS            miniTurbo: N-terminally truncated mutant of the E. coli biotin ligase BioID engineered for improved catalytic efficiency (Branon et al., 2018)
   8760..9348    +  misc_feature   WPRE: woodchuck hepatitis virus posttranscriptional regulatory element
   9362..9861    +  promoter       PGK promoter: mouse phosphoglycerate kinase 1 promoter
   9882..10481   +  CDS            PuroR: puromycin N-acetyltransferase; pac from Streptomyces alboniger; confers resistance to puromycin
  10549..10686   +  CDS            nef (fragment): NEF_HV1LA - Experimental evidence at protein level: Swiss-Prot protein existence level 1. Extracellular Nef protein targets CD4(+) T-lymphocytes for apoptosis by interacting with CXCR4 surface receptors. From Human immunodeficiency virus type 1 group M subtype B (isolate Lai) (HIV-1).
  10672..10852   +  LTR            5' LTR (truncated): truncated 5' long terminal repeat (LTR) from HIV-1
  10924..11045   +  polyA_signal   SV40 poly(A) signal: SV40 polyadenylation signal
  11085..11220   +  rep_origin     SV40 ori: SV40 origin of replication
  11241..11259   -  promoter       T7 promoter: promoter for bacteriophage T7 RNA polymerase
  11267..11422   +  CDS            lacZα (fragment): LacZα fragment of β-galactosidase; lacZ fragment
  11427..11855   +  rep_origin     f1 ori (sequence partly withheld): f1 bacteriophage origin of replication; arrow indicates direction of (+) strand synthesis
