[The description below was written by a language model from this plasmid's Addgene catalogue record and pLannotate feature annotations shown in this document.]
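Description:
p667-UBC-SCYL1-V5-miniTurbo_IDG-K is a lentiviral mammalian expression clone built on the pDest667 Gateway destination backbone, carrying human SCYL1 fused at its C terminus to a V5-miniTurbo tag. In bacteria it is maintained through a ColE1/pUC-type origin and selected with an ampicillin resistance gene. The feature annotation describes the origin as high-copy, but the catalogue lists the plasmid as low copy. An f1 origin and remnants of a lac/lacZα cloning region are also present. The viral portion has a third-generation layout: an RSV promoter drives a truncated HIV-1 5' LTR, followed by the Ψ packaging signal with a gag fragment, the RRE for Rev-dependent export of the genomic RNA, and the cPPT/CTS. A second truncated LTR closes the transfer cassette, followed by an SV40 polyadenylation signal and SV40 origin.

The payload was assembled by multisite Gateway recombination, leaving attB4, attB1 and attB2 sites between the modules. The human ubiquitin C promoter sits between attB4 and attB1, the SCYL1 coding sequence follows, and miniTurbo lies downstream of attB2. The V5 epitope named in the record is not separately annotated in the feature table. A WPRE downstream of the fusion enhances transcript expression, and a separate PGK promoter drives puromycin N-acetyltransferase to select transduced cells. miniTurbo is an engineered, truncated E. coli biotin ligase that biotinylates nearby proteins. The construct was made within a programme on understudied kinases and used to map SCYL1 protein-proximity networks by proximity-dependent biotinylation proteomics. According to the depositor, the plasmids in this series were verified by restriction digestion and partial sequencing.
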