Addgene plasmid #189911: p667-UBC-SCYL1-V5-miniTurbo_IDG-K
Purpose: Gateway destination clone of SCYL1 (human) tagged with C-terminal V5-miniTurbo for generating protein-proximity networks using proximity-dependent biotinylation proteomics
Depositing lab: Ben Major. Depositing organization: Washington University in Saint Louis.
Backbone
  Vector backbone: pDest667
  Backbone manufacturer: PEL
  Backbone size w/o insert (bp): 9014
  Vector type: Mammalian Expression, Lentiviral ; Gateway Destination
  Selectable markers: Puromycin
Growth in bacteria
  Bacterial resistance: Ampicillin, 100 μg/mL
  Growth temperature: 30°C
  Growth strain: DH10B
  Copy number: Low Copy
Gene/Insert
  Gene/Insert name: SCYL1 (alt names: SCYL1-V5-miniTurbo; V5-miniTurbo)
  Species: H. sapiens (human)
  Entrez Gene: SCYL1 (a.k.a. GKLP, NKTL, NTKL, P105, TAPK, TEIF, TRAP, HT019, MGC78454)
  Promoter: Ubiquitin
  Tag / fusion protein: V5-miniTurbo (C terminal on insert)
  Cloning method: Gateway Cloning
  Sequencing primers: 5′ TGAAGCTCCGGTTTTGAACT; 3′ CATTTCCTCCCTCTGCTTCC
Terms and licenses: Academic/Nonprofit Terms; Industry Terms: Not Available to Industry
Depositor comments: These plasmids were generated as part of the Illuminating the Druggable Genome (IDG) program sponsored by the NIH Common Fund. The goal of this program is to identify, gather, and distribute information and resources for proteins that currently are not well-studied yet belong to commonly drug-targeted protein families: protein kinases, non-olfactory G-protein coupled receptors (GPCRs), and ion channels. The IDG program is designed to develop fundamental research tools for understudied proteins, elucidate their function, and disseminate the IDG-related resources and data to the greater scientific community. These lentiviral gateway destination plasmids were generated, as part of the Kinase-Data and Resource Generating Center (DRGC), using the single fragment or multisite gateway cloning technology. They were used for generating proteomics-based protein-interaction and protein-proximity networks that can be accessed through the kinase-DRGC website https://darkkinome.org/. Each plasmid has either an N- or C-terminal fusion protein (Flag/ V5/V5-miniTurbo/V5-TurboID/miniTurbo-V5/TurboID-V5) tagged understudied kinase driven under either a CMV or Ubiquitin (UBC) promoter. All inserts in the pENTR plasmids used to generate the deposited destination plasmids were end-sequenced and insert size validated prior to multi-site gateway cloning. The combined insert size of the single fragment or three fragment destination plasmids were confirmed by restriction digestion (BsrGI, and EcoRV for pDest667; BsrGI, EcoRV, and BstZ17I for pDest663; and BsrGI for pHAGE) and all plasmids were partially sequenced to ensure in-frame ORFs and fusion tags.
How to cite: p667-UBC-SCYL1-V5-miniTurbo_IDG-K was a gift from Ben Major (Addgene plasmid # 189911 ; http://n2t.net/addgene:189911 ; RRID:Addgene_189911)
